>Addgene plasmid #195653 | pBEL2532 | addgene full sequence | sequence record 384219 | Addgene NGS Result
TCTGCTAATCCTGTTACCAGTGGCTGCTGCCAGTGGCGATAAGTCGTGTCTTACCGGGTTGGACTCAAGA
CGATAGTTACCGGATAAGGCGCAGCGGTCGGGCTGAACGGGGGGTTCGTGCACACAGCCCAGCTTGGAGC
GAACGACCTACACCGAACTGAGATACCTACAGCGTGAGCTATGAGAAAGCGCCACGCTTCCCGAAGGGAG
AAAGGCGGACAGGTATCCGGTAAGCGGCAGGGTCGGAACAGGAGAGCGCACGAGGGAGCTTCCAGGGGGA
AACGCCTGGTATCTTTATAGTCCTGTCGGGTTTCGCCACCTCTGACTTGAGCGTCGATTTTTGTGATGCT
CGTCAGGGGGGCGGAGCCTATGGAAAAACGCCAGCAACGCGGCCTTTTTACGGTTCCTGGCCTTTTGCTG
GCCTTTTGCTCACATGTTCTTTCCTGCGTTATCCCCTGATTCTGTGGATAACCGTATTACCGCCTTTGAG
TGAGCTGATACCGCTCGCCGCAGCCGAACGACCGAGCGCAGCGAGTCAGTGAGCGAGGAAGCGGAAGAGC
GCCTGATGCGGTATTTTCTCCTTACGCATCTGTGCGGTATTTCACACCGCATAGGGTCATGGCTGCGCCC
CGACACCCGCCAACACCCGCTGACGCGCCCTGACGGGCTTGTCTGCTCCCGGCATCCGCTTACAGACAAG
CTGTGACCGTCTCCGGGAGCTGCATGTGTCAGAGGTTTTCACCGTCATCACCGAAACGCGCGAGGCAGAA
GGAGATGGCGCCCAACAGTCCCCCGGCCACGGGGCCTGCCACCATACCCACGCCGAAACAAGCGCTCATG
AGCCCGAAGTGGCGAGCCCGATCTTCCCCATCGGTGATGTCGGCGATATAGGCGCCAGCAACCGCACCTG
TGGCGCCGGTGATGCCGGCCACGATGCGTCCGGCGTAGAGGATCTGCTCATGTTTGACAGCTTATCATCG
ATGCATAATGTGCCTGTCAAATGGACGAAGCAGGGATTCTGCAAACCCTATGCTACTCCGTCAAGCCGTC
AATTGTCTGATTCGTTACCAATTATGACAACTTGACGGCTACATCATTCACTTTTTCTTCACAACCGGCA
CGGAACTCGCTCGGGCTGGCCCCGGTGCATTTTTTAAATACCCGCGAGAAATAGAGTTGATCGTCAAAAC
CAACATTGCGACCGACGGTGGCGATAGGCATCCGGGTGGTGCTCAAAAGCAGCTTCGCCTGGCTGATACG
TTGGTCCTCGCGCCAGCTTAAGACGCTAATCCCTAACTGCTGGCGGAAAAGATGTGACAGACGCGACGGC
GACAAGCAAACATGCTGTGCGACGCTGGCGATATCAAAATTGCTGTCTGCCAGGTGATCGCTGATGTACT
GACAAGCCTCGCGTACCCGATTATCCATCGGTGGATGGAGCGACTCGTTAATCGCTTCCATGCGCCGCAG
TAACAATTGCTCAAGCAGATTTATCGCCAGCAGCTCCGAATAGCGCCCTTCCCCTTGCCCGGCGTTAATG
ATTTGCCCAAACAGGTCGCTGAAATGCGGCTGGTGCGCTTCATCCGGGCGAAAGAACCCCGTATTGGCAA
ATATTGACGGCCAGTTAAGCCATTCATGCCAGTAGGCGCGCGGACGAAAGTAAACCCACTGGTGATACCA
TTCGCGAGCCTCCGGATGACGACCGTAGTGATGAATCTCTCCTGGCGGGAACAGCAAAATATCACCCGGT
CGGCAAACAAATTCTCGTCCCTGATTTTTCACCACCCCCTGACCGCGAATGGTGAGATTGAGAATATAAC
CTTTCATTCCCAGCGGTCGGTCGATAAAAAAATCGAGATAACCGTTGGCCTCAATCGGCGTTAAACCCGC
CACCAGATGGGCATTAAACGAGTATCCCGGCAGCAGGGGATCATTTTGCGCTTCAGCCATACTTTTCATA
CTCCCGCCATTCAGAGAAGAAACCAATTGTCCATATTGCATCAGACATTGCCGTCACTGCGTCTTTTACT
GGCTCTTCTCGCTAACCAAACCGGTAACCCCGCTTATTAAAAGCATTCTGTAACAAAGCGGGACCAAAGC
CATGACAAAAACGCGTAACAAAAGTGTCTATAATCACGGCAGAAAAGTCCACATTGATTATTTGCACGGC
GTCACACTTTGCTATGCCATAGCATTTTTATCCATAAGATTAGCGGATCCTACCTGACGCTTTTTATCGC
AACTCTCTACTGTTTCTCCATACCCGTTTTTTTGGGCTAGCGGCCGGCCTGGCCCGAAGGGTGAATTATG
TTTAAACGTTTAATGATGGTCGCTTTGCTGGTGATTGCACCTCTGAGTGCGGCAACCGCGGCAGACCAGA
CCAATCCGTATAAGCTGATGGACGAGGCGGCGCAGAAAACGTTCGATCGCCTGAAGAATGAGCAACCGCA
AATTCGGGCCAACCCGGATTATCTGCGTACCATTGTTGATCAGGAACTGCTGCCATACGTACAGGTGAAA
TACGCCGGTGCGCTGGTGCTGGGCCAGTATTACAAGAGTGCGACCCCTGCTCAACGTGAAGCCTACTTTG
CCGCTTTCCGTGAGTACCTGAAGCAGGCTTACGGTCAGGCGCTGGCGATGTATCACGGTCAAACCTATCA
GATTGCGCCAGAACAGCCGCTGGGCGATAAAACCATTGTGCCTATTCGCGTTACCATTATTGACCCGAAT
GGCCGTCCGCCGGTGCGTCTGGACTTCCAGTGGCGTAAAGCGTCCCAGACGGGCAATTGGCAGGCTTACG
ACATGATTGCTGAAGGCGTCAGTATGATCACCACCAAACAAAACGAGTGGGGAACGCTGCTGCGTACCAA
AGGTATCGACGGCCTGACTGCGCAACTGAAATCGATTTCTCAACAGAAAATCACTCTGGAAGAGAAAAAA
TAAGGCCCAGGCGGCCGGTACCAAATTCCAGAAAAGAGACGCTGAAAAGCGTCTTTTTTCGTTTTGGTCC
TGGTCTGAGGAATGGTTGTAAGCTTGGCTGTTTTGGCGGATGAGAGAAGATTTTCAGCCTGATACAGATT
AAATCAGAACGCAGAAGCGGTCTGATAAAACAGAATTTGCCTGGCGGCAGTAGCGCGGTGGTCCCACCTG
ACCCCATGCCGAACTCAGAAGTGAAACGCCGTAGCGCCGATGGTAGTGTGGGGTCTCCCCATGCGAGAGT
AGGGAACTGCCAGGCATCAAATAAAACGAAAGGCTCAGTCGAAAGACTGGGCCTTTCGTTTTATCTGTTG
TTTGTCGGTGAACGCTCTCCTGAGTAGGACAAATCCGCCGGGAGCGGATTTGAACGTTGCGAAGCAACGG
CCCGGAGGGTGGCGGGCAGGACGCCCGCCATAAACTGCCAGGCATCAAATTAAGCAGAAGGCCATCCTGA
CGGATGGCCTTTTTGCGTTTCTACAAACTCTTTTGTTTATTTTTCTAAATACATTCAAATATGTATCCGC
TCATGAGACAATAACCCTGATAAATGCTTCAATAATATTGAAAAAGGAAGAGTATGAGTATTCAACATTT
CCGTGTCGCCCTTATTCCCTTTTTTGCGGCATTTTGCCTTCCTGTTTTTGCTCACCCAGAAACGCTGGTG
AAAGTAAAAGATGCTGAAGATCAGTTGGGTGCACGAGTGGGTTACATCGAACTGGATCTCAACAGCGGTA
AGATCCTTGAGAGTTTTCGCCCCGAAGAACGTTTTCCAATGATGAGCACTTTTAAAGTTCTGCTATGTGG
CGCGGTATTATCCCGTGTTGACGCCGGGCAAGAGCAACTCGGTCGCCGCATACACTATTCTCAGAATGAC
TTGGTTGAGTACTCACCAGTCACAGAAAAGCATCTTACGGATGGCATGACAGTAAGAGAATTATGCAGTG
CTGCCATAACCATGAGTGATAACACTGCGGCCAACTTACTTCTGACAACGATCGGAGGACCGAAGGAGCT
AACCGCTTTTTTGCACAACATGGGGGATCATGTAACTCGCCTTGATCGTTGGGAACCGGAGCTGAATGAA
GCCATACCAAACGACGAGCGTGACACCACGATGCCTGCAGCAATGGCAACAACGTTGCGCAAACTATTAA
CTGGCGAACTACTTACTCTAGCTTCCCGGCAACAATTAATAGACTGGATGGAGGCGGATAAAGTTGCAGG
ACCACTTCTGCGCTCGGCCCTTCCGGCTGGCTGGTTTATTGCTGATAAATCTGGAGCCGGTGAGCGTGGG
TCTCGCGGTATCATTGCAGCACTGGGGCCAGATGGTAAGCCCTCCCGTATCGTAGTTATCTACACGACGG
GGAGTCAGGCAACTATGGATGAACGAAATAGACAGATCGCTGAGATAGGTGCCTCACTGATTAAGCATTG
GTAACTGTCAGACCAAGTTTACTCATATATACTTTAGATTGATT
[125 nt withheld, positions 4455-4579]
C
[141 nt withheld, positions 4581-4721]
CCTTTGACGTTGGAGTCCACGTTCTTT
[37 nt withheld, positions 4749-4785]
ACCCTATCTCGGGCTATTCTTTTGATTTATAAGGGATTTTGCCGATTTCGGCCTATTGGTTAAAAAATGA
GCTGATTTAACAAAAATTTAACGCGAATTTTAACAAAATATTAACGTTTACAATTTAAAAGGATCTAGGT
GAAGATCCTTTTTGATAATCTCATGACCAAAATCCCTTAACGTGAGTTTTCGTTCCACTGAGCGTCAGAC
CCCGTAGAAAAGATCAAAGGATCTTCTTGAGATCCTTTTTTTCTGCGCGTAATCTGCTGCTTGCAAACAA
AAAAACCACCGCTACCAGCGGTGGTTTGTTTGCCGGATCAAGAGCTACCAACTCTTTTTCCGAAGGTAAC
TGGCTCAGCAGAGCGCAGATACCAAATACTGTCCTTCTAGTGTAGCCGTAGTTAGGCCACCACTTCAAGA
ACTCTGTAGCACCGCCTACATACCTCGC
Features (pLannotate 1.2.2; 14 found; start..end, strand, type, name):
    562..613     -  misc_feature   bom (fragment): basis of mobility region from pBR322
    729..768     -  CDS            rop (fragment): Rop protein, which maintains plasmids at low copy number; rop
    769..954     -  CDS            TcR (fragment): tetracycline efflux protein; tet; confers resistance to tetracycline
    964..982     +  promoter       tet promoter (fragment): E. coli promoter for tetracycline efflux protein gene
   1072..1950    -  CDS            araC: L-arabinose regulatory protein; araC
   1977..2261    +  promoter       araBAD promoter: araBAD; promoter of the L-arabinose operon of E. coli; the araC regulatory gene is transcribed in the opposite direction (Guzman et al., 1995)
   2308..2940    +  CDS            mlaC: MLAC_ECOLI - Also known as yrbC. Experimental evidence at protein level: Swiss-Prot protein existence level 1. Involved in a phospholipid transport pathway that maintains lipid asymmetry in the outer membrane by retrograde trafficking of phospholipids from the outer membrane to the inner membrane. May transfer phospholipid across the periplasmic space and deliver it to the MlaFEDB complex at the inner membrane. From Escherichia coli (strain K12).
   3119..3234    +  ncRNA          5S rRNA: Accession: RF00001 - 5S ribosomal RNA
   3238..3324    +  terminator     rrnB T1 terminator: Escherichia coli rrnB; transcription terminator T1 from the E. coli rrnB gene
   3416..3443    +  terminator     rrnB T2 terminator: transcription terminator T2 from the E. coli rrnB gene
   3462..3553    +  promoter       AmpR promoter: bla
   3554..4414    +  CDS            AmpR: β-lactamase; bla; confers resistance to ampicillin, carbenicillin, and related antibiotics
   4456..4836    +  rep_origin     M13 ori (sequence partly withheld): M13 bacteriophage origin of replication; arrow indicates direction of (+) strand synthesis
   5022..376     +  rep_origin     ori (across the origin): high-copy-number ColE1/pMB1/pBR322/pUC origin of replication
