[The description below was written by a language model from this plasmid's Addgene catalogue record and pLannotate feature annotations shown in this document.]
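Description:
pBEL2532 is a 5.2 kb bacterial expression plasmid built on a pBAD backbone that carries a mutant allele of the E. coli mlaC gene, MlaC(N155A), for arabinose-regulated expression. It replicates in E. coli from a ColE1/pMB1-type origin, is catalogued as high copy, and is selected with ampicillin through a β-lactamase gene driven by its own bla promoter. An M13 phage origin is also annotated, which in principle permits single-stranded DNA production with helper phage. Short remnants of bom, rop, the tetracycline resistance gene and the tet promoter are present only as fragments, inherited from the pBR322 lineage of the backbone and not expected to be functional.

The expression cassette follows the standard pBAD layout. The araC regulator is encoded divergently from the araBAD promoter, so that transcription of the downstream gene is repressed without L-arabinose and induced, in a tunable way, when it is added. The mlaC open reading frame sits immediately downstream, followed by a 5S rRNA segment and the rrnB T1 and T2 terminators that end transcription before the resistance marker. No epitope or purification tags are annotated. MlaC is the periplasmic component of the Mla pathway, which maintains outer membrane lipid asymmetry by moving phospholipids between the outer membrane and the inner membrane MlaFEDB complex. The asparagine-to-alanine substitution at position 155 is stated in the catalogue entry rather than flagged in the feature table. The recorded purpose is complementation, that is, supplying this variant in trans to test whether it can replace wild-type MlaC function, as part of a study of protein-protein interactions within the Mla system.
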