Addgene plasmid #195653: pBEL2532
Purpose: Complementation of MlaC(N155A)
Depositing lab: Gira Bhabha & Damian Ekiert. Depositing organization: NYU Grossman School of Medicine. Publication: Protein-protein interactions in the Mla lipid transport system probed by computational structure prediction and deep mutational scanning. MacRae MR, Puvanendran D, Haase MAB, Coudray N, Kolich L, Lam C, Baek M, Bhabha G, Ekiert DC. J Biol Chem. 2023 Apr 24:104744. doi: 10.1016/j.jbc.2023.104744. PubMed 37100290.
Backbone
  Vector backbone: pBAD
  Vector type: Bacterial Expression
Growth in bacteria
  Bacterial resistance: Ampicillin, 100 μg/mL
  Growth temperature: 37°C
  Growth strain: DH5alpha
  Copy number: High Copy
Gene/Insert
  Gene/Insert name: MlaC
  Species: E. coli
  Mutation: MlaC(N155A)
  Cloning method: Gibson Cloning
Terms and licenses: Academic/Nonprofit Terms; Industry Terms: Not Available to Industry
Depositor comments: Please visit https://www.biorxiv.org/content/10.1101/2022.12.09.519820v1 for bioRxiv preprint.
How to cite: pBEL2532 was a gift from Gira Bhabha & Damian Ekiert (Addgene plasmid # 195653 ; http://n2t.net/addgene:195653 ; RRID:Addgene_195653)
